Addgene plasmid #211233: pBiT3.1-N_WRAP73:1-460
Purpose: Mammalian expression of full-length human WRAP73. N-terminal HiBiT tag.
Depositing lab: Cheryl Arrowsmith. Depositing organization: University of Toronto. Publication: A Target Class Ligandability Evaluation of WD40 Repeat-Containing Proteins. Ackloo S, Li F, Szewczyk M, Seitova A, Loppnau P, Zeng H, Xu J, Ahmad S, Arnautova YA, Baghaie AJ, Beldar S, Bolotokova A, Centrella PA, Chau I, Clark MA, Cuozzo JW, Dehghani-Tafti S, Disch JS, Dong A, Dumas A, Feng JA, Ghiabi P, Gibson E, Gilmer J, Goldman B, Green SR, Guie MA, Guilinger JP, Harms N, Herasymenko O, Houliston S, Hutchinson A, Kearnes S, Keefe AD, Kimani SW, Kramer T, Kutera M, Kwak HA, Lento C, Li Y, Liu J, Loup J, Machado RAC, Mulhern CJ, Perveen S, Righetto GL, Riley P, Shrestha S, Sigel EA, Silva M, Sintchak MD, Slakman BL, Taylor RD, Thompson J, Torng W, Underkoffler C, von Rechenberg M, Walsh RT, Watson I, Wilson DJ, Wolf E, Yadav M, Yazdi AK, Zhang J, Zhang Y, Santhakumar V, Edwards AM, Barsyte-Lovejoy D, Schapira M, Brown PJ, Halabelian L, Arrowsmith CH. J Med Chem. 2025 Jan 23;68(2):1092-1112. doi: 10.1021/acs.jmedchem.4c02010. Epub 2024 Nov 4. PubMed 39495097.
Backbone
  Vector backbone: pBiT3.1-N
  Backbone manufacturer: Promega
  Vector type: Mammalian Expression
  Selectable markers: Neomycin (select with G418)
Growth in bacteria
  Bacterial resistance: Kanamycin, 50 μg/mL
  Growth temperature: 37°C
  Growth strain: DH5alpha
  Copy number: High Copy
Gene/Insert
  Gene/Insert name: WRAP73:M1-T460
  Species: H. sapiens (human)
  Insert size (bp): 1380
  Mutation: wild type
  Entrez Gene: WRAP73 (a.k.a. RP11-46F15.4, WDR8)
  Promoter: CMV
  Tag / fusion protein: MVSGWRLFKKISGSSGGSSG (N terminal on insert)
  Cloning method: Ligation Independent Cloning
  Sequencing primers: 5′ T7; 3′ TTGCTCAGCGGTGGCAGCAG
Resource information
  A portion of this plasmid was derived from a plasmid made by: Mammalian Gene Collection (BC086311)
Terms and licenses: Academic/Nonprofit Terms; Industry Terms: Not Available to Industry
Depositor comments: 5' Cloning Site: Xho1 (not destroyed), 3' Cloning Site: Xba1 (not destroyed).
How to cite: pBiT3.1-N_WRAP73:1-460 was a gift from Cheryl Arrowsmith (Addgene plasmid # 211233 ; http://n2t.net/addgene:211233 ; RRID:Addgene_211233)
