[The description below was written by a language model from this plasmid's Addgene catalogue record and pLannotate feature annotations shown in this document.]
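Description:
pBiT3.1-N_WRAP73:1-460 is a mammalian expression plasmid built on the Promega pBiT3.1-N backbone and carrying full-length, wild-type human WRAP73 (also known as WDR8), residues M1 to T460, as a 1,380 bp insert derived from a Mammalian Gene Collection clone. The open reading frame was introduced by ligation-independent cloning between XhoI and XbaI sites that remain intact. It is fused at its N terminus to the short HiBiT peptide followed by a flexible glycine/serine linker. Transcription is driven by the CMV immediate-early enhancer and promoter, followed by a chimeric β-globin/immunoglobulin intron that generally improves mRNA processing. It is terminated by an SV40 polyadenylation signal. A T7 promoter just upstream of the coding region serves as a sequencing primer site and could support in vitro transcription.

The plasmid replicates at high copy in E. coli from a ColE1/pUC-type origin and is selected with kanamycin through a neo (nptII) gene under the bacterial EM7 promoter, with a single loxP site lying immediately upstream of this cassette. The catalogue entry lists neomycin/G418 as the mammalian selectable marker. However, the annotated sequence shows only the EM7 promoter directly ahead of neo, and it also contains a separate SV40 promoter-driven blasticidin S deaminase cassette with a synthetic poly(A) signal that the catalogue does not mention, so the two sources differ on mammalian selection.

HiBiT is the small fragment of split NanoLuc luciferase that complements LgBiT to give luminescence, allowing sensitive quantification of the tagged protein in cells or lysates. The plasmid comes from a study assessing the ligandability of WD40-repeat proteins, although the record does not state the specific assay used.
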