Features (pLannotate 1.2.2; 17 found; start..end, strand, type, name):
     24..105     -  polyA_signal   SV40 poly(A) signal: SV40 polyadenylation signal
    128..211     -  CDS            large T antigen (fragment): large T antigen from SV40 (simian virus 40)
    276..641     +  enhancer       CMV enhancer: human cytomegalovirus immediate early enhancer
    643..842     +  promoter       CMV promoter: human cytomegalovirus (CMV) immediate early promoter
    981..1113    +  intron         chimeric intron: chimera between introns from human β-globin and immunoglobulin heavy chain genes
   1157..1175    +  promoter       T7 promoter: promoter for bacteriophage T7 RNA polymerase
   1250..2629    +  CDS            WRAP73: WRP73_HUMAN - Also known as WDR8. Experimental evidence at protein level: Swiss-Prot protein existence level 1. The SSX2IP:WRAP73 complex is proposed to act as regulator of spindle anchoring at the mitotic centrosome. Required for the centrosomal localization of SSX2IP and normal mitotic bipolar spindle morphology (PubMed:26545777). Required for the targeting of centriole satellite proteins to centrosomes such as of PCM1, SSX2IP, CEP290 and PIBF1/CEP90. Required for ciliogenesis and involved in the removal of the CEP97:CCP110 complex from the mother centriole. Involved in ciliary vesicle forma
   2660..2678    +  misc_feature   MCS (fragment): pUC18/19 multiple cloning site
   2727..2848    -  polyA_signal   SV40 poly(A) signal: SV40 polyadenylation signal
   2871..2939    -  CDS            large T antigen (fragment): large T antigen from SV40 (simian virus 40)
   2963..2996    +  protein_bind   loxP: Cre-mediated recombination occurs in the 8-bp core sequence (GCATACAT). Cre recombinase
   3006..3053    +  promoter       EM7 promoter: synthetic bacterial promoter&nbsp
   3085..3876    +  CDS            neo: KKA2_KLEPN - Also known as kan, nptII. Experimental evidence at protein level: Swiss-Prot protein existence level 1. Resistance to kanamycin, neomycin, paromomycin, ribostamycin, butirosin and gentamicin B. From Klebsiella pneumoniae.
   4037..4625    -  rep_origin     ori: high-copy-number ColE1/pMB1/pBR322/pUC origin of replication
   4751..4799    -  polyA_signal   poly(A) signal: synthetic polyadenylation signal
   4823..5221    -  CDS            BSD: blasticidin S deaminase; Aspergillus terreus BSD; confers resistance to blasticidin
   5252..5609    -  promoter       SV40 promoter: SV40 enhancer and early promoter
>Addgene plasmid #211233 | pBiT3.1-N_WRAP73:1-460 | addgene full sequence | sequence record 425927 | Addgene NGS Result
AAGACGCGTTAATTAAGACGTCGGCAGTGAAAAAAATGCTTTATTTGTGAAATTTGTGATGCTATTGCTT
TATTTGTAACCATTATAAGCTGCAATAAACAAGTTAACAACAACAATTGCATTCATTTTATGTTTCAGGT
TCAGGGGGAGGTGTGGGAGGTTTTTTAAAGCAAGTAAAACCTCTACAAATGTGGTATGGCTGATTATGAT
CCGCGGCCGCAATACGTCGACGTTATCAGCTGACTTCGTACGAGAGCCTAGGATTATGGCGCGCCACTAG
TTATTAATAGTAATCAATTACGGGGTCATTAGTTCATAGCCCATATATGGAGTTCCGCGTTACATAACTT
ACGGTAAATGGCCCGCCTGGCTGACCGCCCAACGACCCCCGCCCATTGACGTCAATAATGACGTATGTTC
CCATAGTAACGCCAATAGGGACTTTCCATTGACGTCAATGGGTGGAGTATTTACGGTAAACTGCCCACTT
GGCAGTACATCAAGTGTATCATATGCCAAGTCCGCCCCCTATTGACGTCAATGACGGTAAATGGCCCGCC
TGGCATTATGCCCAGTACATGACCTTACGGGACTTTCCTACTTGGCAGTACATCTACGTATTAGTCATCG
CTATTACCATGGTGATGCGGTTTTGGCAGTACACCAATGGGCGTGGATAGCGGTTTGACTCACGGGGATT
TCCAAGTCTCCACCCCATTGACGTCAATGGGAGTTTGTTTTGGCACCAAAATCAACGGGACTTTCCAAAA
TGTCGTAATAACCCCGCCCCGTTGACGCAAATGGGCGGTAGGCGTGTACGGTGGGAGGTCTATATAAGCA
GAGCTGGTTTAGTGAACCGTCAGATCACTAGAATCTTTATTGCGGTAGTTTATCACAGTTAAATTGCTAA
CGCAGTCAGTGCTTCTGACACAACAGTCTCGAACTTAAGCTGCAGAAGTTGGTCGTGAGGCACTGGGCAG
GTAAGTATCAAGGTTACAAGACAGGTTTAAGGAGACCAATAGAAACTGGGCTTGTCGAGACAGAGAAGAC
TCTTGCGTTTCTGATAGGCACCTATTGGTCTTACTGACATCCACTTTGCCTTTCTCTCCACAGGTGTCCA
CTCCCAGTTCAATTACAGCTCTTAAGGCTAGAGTATTAATACGACTCACTATAGGGGTTAGCGATCGCCA
TGGTGAGCGGCTGGCGGCTGTTCAAGAAGATTAGCGGGAGCTCCGGTGGCTCGAGCGGTATGAACTTCTC
CGAGGTATTCAAGCTCTCCAGCTTACTCTGCAAGTTCTCCCCGGACGGCAAGTACCTGGCTTCCTGTGTC
CAGTACCGGTTAGTGGTCCGGGATGTGAACACCCTTCAGATCCTTCAGCTGTACACGTGCCTAGACCAGA
TCCAGCACATCGAGTGGTCGGCAGACTCGCTCTTCATCCTGTGCGCCATGTACAAGCGAGGGCTGGTGCA
GGTCTGGTCTTTAGAGCAGCCCGAATGGCACTGCAAAATAGACGAGGGCTCAGCCGGGCTGGTGGCCTCG
TGCTGGAGCCCGGACGGGCGCCACATTCTCAACACCACGGAATTCCATCTGCGGATAACCGTCTGGTCCT
TGTGCACAAAATCCGTGTCTTACATCAAATACCCGAAAGCTTGTCTGCAGGGAATCACCTTCACCAGGGA
CGGCCGCTACATGGCGCTGGCAGAACGGCGCGACTGCAAAGATTACGTGAGCATCTTCGTCTGCAGTGAT
TGGCAGCTCCTGCGGCATTTTGATACGGACACCCAGGATCTCACAGGGATTGAGTGGGCCCCAAACGGCT
GTGTGCTGGCAGTGTGGGACACCTGCTTGGAGTACAAGATTCTGCTGTACTCATTGGATGGCCGGTTGTT
GTCCACGTACAGCGCTTACGAGTGGTCCCTGGGCATCAAGTCTGTGGCCTGGAGCCCCAGCAGTCAGTTC
CTGGCAGTTGGGAGCTATGATGGAAAGGTGCGCATCCTTAATCACGTGACTTGGAAAATGATCACGGAGT
TTGGGCATCCTGCAGCCATTAATGATCCCAAGATAGTGGTGTATAAGGAGGCCGAGAAGAGCCCACAGCT
GGGACTGGGCTGCCTCTCCTTCCCGCCGCCCCGGGCCGGGGCCGGCCCTCTCCCGAGCTCAGAGAGTAAA
TATGAGATCGCCTCTGTCCCAGTCTCCTTACAGACACTGAAACCTGTTACCGACAGAGCAAACCCGAAAA
TCGGCATAGGAATGCTGGCATTTAGTCCTGACAGCTACTTCCTGGCGACAAGGAACGACAACATTCCCAA
TGCCGTCTGGGTCTGGGACATTCAGAAGCTGAGGCTGTTCGCGGTGCTCGAGCAGCTGTCCCCAGTGCGC
GCATTTCAGTGGGACCCGCAGCAGCCGCGGCTGGCCATCTGCACGGGAGGCAGCAGGCTCTACCTGTGGT
CCCCAGCGGGCTGCATGTCGGTGCAGGTGCCTGGGGAAGGCGACTTTGCAGTGCTCTCTCTGTGCTGGCA
TTTAAGCGGAGACTCGATGGCCCTCCTCAGCAAGGATCACTTCTGCCTCTGCTTCCTGGAGACAGAGGCA
GTGGTCGGCACAGCCTGCAGACAGCTGGGCGGCCACACGTAATCTAGAGGTCAAGCTTCGGGGGTTTAAA
CCTGCAGGCATGCAAGCTGATTTGGCTGCTGCCACCGCTGAGCAAGGCCGCTTCGAGCAGACATGATAAG
ATACATTGATGAGTTTGGACAAACCACAACTAGAATGCAGTGAAAAAAATGCTTTATTTGTGAAATTTGT
GATGCTATTGCTTTATTTGTAACCATTATAAGCTGCAATAAACAAGTTAACAACAACAATTGCATTCATT
TTATGTTTCAGGTTCAGGGGGAGATGTGGGAGGTTTTTTTAAGCAAGTAAAACCTCTACAAATGTGGTAA
AATCTTAATTAAGACTTCTAATATAACTTCGTATAGCATACATTATACGAAGTTATGGTTCCACTGTTGA
CAATTAATCATCGGCATAGTATATCGGCATAGTATAATACGACAAGGTGAGGAACTAAACCCAGGAGGCA
GATCATGATTGAACAAGATGGATTGCACGCAGGTTCTCCGGCCGCTTGGGTGGAGAGGCTATTCGGCTAT
GACTGGGCACAACAGACAATCGGCTGCTCTGATGCCGCCGTGTTCCGGCTGTCAGCGCAGGGGCGCCCGG
TTCTTTTTGTCAAGACCGACCTGTCCGGTGCCCTGAATGAACTGCAGGACGAGGCAGCGCGGCTATCGTG
GCTGGCCACGACGGGCGTTCCTTGCGCAGCTGTGCTCGACGTTGTCACTGAAGCGGGAAGGGACTGGCTG
CTATTGGGCGAAGTGCCGGGGCAGGATCTCCTGTCATCTCACCTTGCTCCTGCCGAGAAAGTATCCATCA
TGGCTGATGCAATGCGGCGGCTGCATACGCTTGATCCGGCTACCTGCCCATTCGACCACCAAGCGAAACA
TCGCATCGAGCGAGCACGTACTCGGATGGAAGCCGGTCTTGTCGATCAGGATGATCTGGACGAAGAGCAT
CAGGGGCTCGCGCCAGCCGAACTGTTCGCCAGGCTCAAGGCGCGCATGCCCGACGGCGAGGATCTCGTCG
TGACCCATGGCGATGCCTGCTTGCCGAATATCATGGTGGAAAATGGCCGCTTTTCTGGATTCATCGACTG
TGGCCGGCTGGGTGTGGCGGACCGCTATCAGGACATAGCGTTGGCTACCCGTGATATTGCTGAAGAGCTT
GGCGGCGAATGGGCTGACCGCTTCCTCGTGCTTTACGGTATCGCCGCTCCCGATTCGCAGCGCATCGCCT
TCTATCGCCTTCTTGACGAGTTCTTCTGATTCGAAATGACCGACCAAGCGACGCCCAACCGGTATCAGCT
CACTCAAAGGCGGTAATACGGTTATCCACAGAATCAGGGGATAACGCAGGAAAGAACATGTGAGCAAAAG
GCCAGCAAAAGGCCAGGAACCGTAAAAAGGCCGCGTTGCTGGCGTTTTTCCATAGGCTCCGCCCCCCTGA
CGAGCATCACAAAAATCGACGCTCAAGTCAGAGGTGGCGAAACCCGACAGGACTATAAAGATACCAGGCG
TTTCCCCCTGGAAGCTCCCTCGTGCGCTCTCCTGTTCCGACCCTGCCGCTTACCGGATACCTGTCCGCCT
TTCTCCCTTCGGGAAGCGTGGCGCTTTCTCATAGCTCACGCTGTAGGTATCTCAGTTCGGTGTAGGTCGT
TCGCTCCAAGCTGGGCTGTGTGCACGAACCCCCCGTTCAGCCCGACCGCTGCGCCTTATCCGGTAACTAT
CGTCTTGAGTCCAACCCGGTAAGACACGACTTATCGCCACTGGCAGCAGCCACTGGTAACAGGATTAGCA
GAGCGAGGTATGTAGGCGGTGCTACAGAGTTCTTGAAGTGGTGGCCTAACTACGGCTACACTAGAAGGAC
AGTATTTGGTATCTGCGCTCTGCTGAAGCCAGTTACCTTCGGAAAAAGAGTTGGTAGCTCTTGATCCGGC
AAACAAACCACCGCTGGTAGCGGTGGTTTTTTTGTTTGCAAGCAGCAGATTACGCGCAGAAAAAAAGGAT
TTCAAGAAGATCCTTTGATCTTTTCTACGGGGTCTGACGCTCAGTGGAACGAAAACTCACGTTAAGGGAT
TTTGGTCATGAGATTATCAAAAAGGATCTTCACCTAGATCCTTTTATAGTCCGGAATCGTCACACAAAAA
ACCAACACACAGATGTAATGAAAATAAAGATATTTTATTGCGGCCATCGTGATGGCTAGAGTTTAGCCCT
CCCACACATAACCAGAGGGCAGCAATTCACGAATCCCAACTGCCGTCGGCTGTCCATCACTGTCCTTCAC
TATGGCTTTGATCCCAGGATGCAGATCGAGAAGCACCTGTCGGCACCGTCCGCAGGGGCTCAAGATGCCC
CTGTTCTCATTTCCGATCGCGACGATACAAGTCAGGTTGCCAGCTGCCGCAGCAGCAGCAGTGCCCAGCA
CCACGAGTTCTGCACAAGGTCCCCCAGTAAAATGATATACATTGACACCAGTGAAGATGCGGCCGTCGCT
AGAGAGAGCTGCGCTGGCGACGCTGTAGTCTTCAGAGATGGGGATGCTGTTGATTGTAGCCGTTGCTCTT
TCAATGAGGGTGGATTCTTCTTGAGACAAAGGCTTGGCCATGGTGGCGCTAGTGTCAGAAGAATCGAGCT
TTTTGCAAAAGCCTAGGCCTCCAAAAAAGCCTCCTCACTACTTCTGGAATAGCTCAGAGGCCGAGGCGGC
CTCGGCCTCTGCATAAATAAAAAAAATTAGTCAGCCATGGGGCGGAGAATGGGCGGAACTGGGCGGAGTT
AGGGGCGGGATGGGCGGAGTTAGGGGCGGGACTATGGTTGCTGACTAATTGAGATGCATGCTTTGCATAC
TTCTGCCTGCTGGGGAGCCTGGGGACTTTCCACACCTGGTTGCTGACTAATTGAGATGCATGCTTTGCAT
ACTTCTGCCTGCTGGGGAGCCTGGGGACTTTCCACACCCTAACTGACACACATTCCACAGCTGGTTCTTT
CCGCCTCAGAAGGTACCTAACCAAGTTCCTCTTTCAGAGGTTATTTCAGGCCATGGTGCTGCGC
