>Addgene plasmid #211233 | pBiT3.1-N_WRAP73:1-460 | depositor partial sequence | sequence record 411944 | Insert sequence
ATGAACTTCTCCGAGGTATTCAAGCTCTCCAGCTTACTCTGCAAGTTCTCCCCGGACGGCAAGTACCTGG
CTTCCTGTGTCCAGTACCGGTTAGTGGTCCGGGATGTGAACACCCTTCAGATCCTTCAGCTGTACACGTG
CCTAGACCAGATCCAGCACATCGAGTGGTCGGCAGACTCGCTCTTCATCCTGTGCGCCATGTACAAGCGA
GGGCTGGTGCAGGTCTGGTCTTTAGAGCAGCCCGAATGGCACTGCAAAATAGACGAGGGCTCAGCCGGGC
TGGTGGCCTCGTGCTGGAGCCCGGACGGGCGCCACATTCTCAACACCACGGAATTCCATCTGCGGATAAC
CGTCTGGTCCTTGTGCACAAAATCCGTGTCTTACATCAAATACCCGAAAGCTTGTCTGCAGGGAATCACC
TTCACCAGGGACGGCCGCTACATGGCGCTGGCAGAACGGCGCGACTGCAAAGATTACGTGAGCATCTTCG
TCTGCAGTGATTGGCAGCTCCTGCGGCATTTTGATACGGACACCCAGGATCTCACAGGGATTGAGTGGGC
CCCAAACGGCTGTGTGCTGGCAGTGTGGGACACCTGCTTGGAGTACAAGATTCTGCTGTACTCATTGGAT
GGCCGGTTGTTGTCCACGTACAGCGCTTACGAGTGGTCCCTGGGCATCAAGTCTGTGGCCTGGAGCCCCA
GCAGTCAGTTCCTGGCAGTTGGGAGCTATGATGGAAAGGTGCGCATCCTTAATCACGTGACTTGGAAAAT
GATCACGGAGTTTGGGCATCCTGCAGCCATTAATGATCCCAAGATAGTGGTGTATAAGGAGGCCGAGAAG
AGCCCACAGCTGGGACTGGGCTGCCTCTCCTTCCCGCCGCCCCGGGCCGGGGCCGGCCCTCTCCCGAGCT
CAGAGAGTAAATATGAGATCGCCTCTGTCCCAGTCTCCTTACAGACACTGAAACCTGTTACCGACAGAGC
AAACCCGAAAATCGGCATAGGAATGCTGGCATTTAGTCCTGACAGCTACTTCCTGGCGACAAGGAACGAC
AACATTCCCAATGCCGTCTGGGTCTGGGACATTCAGAAGCTGAGGCTGTTCGCGGTGCTCGAGCAGCTGT
CCCCAGTGCGCGCATTTCAGTGGGACCCGCAGCAGCCGCGGCTGGCCATCTGCACGGGAGGCAGCAGGCT
CTACCTGTGGTCCCCAGCGGGCTGCATGTCGGTGCAGGTGCCTGGGGAAGGCGACTTTGCAGTGCTCTCT
CTGTGCTGGCATTTAAGCGGAGACTCGATGGCCCTCCTCAGCAAGGATCACTTCTGCCTCTGCTTCCTGG
AGACAGAGGCAGTGGTCGGCACAGCCTGCAGACAGCTGGGCGGCCACACG
